Addgene plasmid #57312: Dronpa3-Profilin-10
Purpose: Localization: Cytoskeleton, Excitation: 503, Emission: 518
Depositing lab: Michael Davidson. Depositing organization: Florida State University, Tallahassee.
Backbone
  Vector backbone: Dronpa3
  Backbone size w/o insert (bp): 4750
  Vector type: Mammalian Expression
  Selectable markers: Neomycin (select with G418)
Growth in bacteria
  Bacterial resistance: Kanamycin, 50 μg/mL
  Growth temperature: 37°C
  Growth strain: DH5alpha
  Copy number: High Copy
Gene/Insert
  Gene/Insert name: Profilin (alt name: NM_011072.4)
  Species: M. musculus (mouse)
  Promoter: CMV
  Tag / fusion protein: Dronpa3
  Cloning method: Unknown
  Sequencing primers: 5′ CMV-F; 3′ SV40pA-R
Terms and licenses: Academic/Nonprofit Terms; Industry Terms
Depositor comments: . Excitation = 503; Emission = 518
How to cite: Dronpa3-Profilin-10 was a gift from Michael Davidson (Addgene plasmid # 57312 ; http://n2t.net/addgene:57312 ; RRID:Addgene_57312)
