[The description below was written by a language model from this plasmid's Addgene catalogue record.]
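Description:
Dronpa3-Profilin-10 is a mammalian expression plasmid that produces mouse profilin fused to Dronpa3, a variant of the reversibly photoswitchable green fluorescent protein Dronpa. It is built on a Dronpa3 fusion backbone of about 4.75 kb (excluding the insert) and is maintained in E. coli as a high-copy plasmid under kanamycin selection. A neomycin resistance marker allows G418 selection of transfected mammalian cells, so it can be used for stable lines as well as transient expression. No feature table is provided, so the origin of replication and the exact arrangement of the resistance cassette are not stated.

Expression of the fusion is driven by the CMV promoter, a strong constitutive promoter in most mammalian cell types, and the listed 3′ sequencing primer implies an SV40 polyadenylation signal downstream of the coding region. The insert corresponds to a mouse profilin transcript; profilin is a small actin-monomer-binding protein that regulates actin filament assembly, which fits the recorded cytoskeletal localization. The construct name suggests Dronpa3 lies upstream of profilin, and the "10" may denote a linker length, but the record does not explicitly state the tag position or linker, and the cloning method is listed as unknown.

The fluorophore is recorded with excitation at 503 nm and emission at 518 nm. The plasmid serves as a cytoskeletal localization marker for live-cell fluorescence imaging, and Dronpa-family photoswitching generally makes such fusions suitable for protein tracking and super-resolution approaches that rely on repeated on/off switching, although the record names no specific application.
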