>Addgene plasmid #57312 | Dronpa3-Profilin-10 | depositor partial sequence | sequence record 88450 | insert sequence
CTAGTGACGTCAGATCCGCTAGCGCTACCGGTCGCCACCATGGTGAGTGTGATTAAACCAGACATGAAGA
TCAAGCTGCGTATGGAAGGCGCTGTAAATGGACACCCGTTCGCGATTGAAGGAGTTGGCCTTGGGAAGCC
TTTCGAGGGAAAACAGAGTATGGACCTTAAAGTCAAAGAAGGCGGACCTCTGCCTTTCGCCTATGACATC
TTGACAACTGTGTTCTGTTACGGCAACAGGGTATTCGCCAAATACCCAGAAAATATAGTAGACTATTTCA
AGCAGTCGTTTCCTGAGGGCTACTCTTGGGAACGAAGCATGAATTACGAAGACGGGGGCATTTGTAACGC
GACAAACGACATAACCCTGGATGGTGACTGTTATATCTATGAAATTCGATTTGATGGTGTGAACTTTCCT
GCCAATGGTCCAGTTATGCAGAAGAGGACTGTGAAATGGGAGCCATCCACTGAGAAATTGTATGTGCGTG
ATGGAGTGCTGAAGGGTGATATTAACGCGGCTCTGTCGCTTGAAGGAGGTGGCCATTACCGATGTGACTT
CAAAACTACTTATAAAGCTAAGAAGGTTGTCCAGTTGCCAGACTATCACTTTGTGGACCACCACATTGAG
ATTAAAAGCCACGACAAAGATTACAGTAATGTTAATCTGCATGAGCACGCCGAAGCGCATTCTGAGCTGC
CGAGGCAGGCCAAGTCCGGACTCAGATCTCGAGCTCAAGCTTCCATGGCCGGGTGGAACGCCTACATCGA
CAGCCTTATGGCGGACGGGACCTGTCAGGACGCGGCCATCGTAGGCTACAAGGACTCGCCCTCCGTCTGG
GCCGCCGTCCCCGGGAAGACCTTCGTTAGCATTACGCCAGCTGAGGTTGGTGTCCTGGTAGGCAAAGACC
GGTCAAGTTTTTTCGTCAATGGGCTGACACTTGGGGGCCAGAAATGTTCTGTGATCCGGGACTCACTGCT
GCAAGACGGGGAATTTACAATGGATCTTCGTACCAAGAGCACCGGAGGAGCCCCCACCTTCAATGTCACT
GTCACCATGACTGCCAAGACGCTAGTCCTGCTGATGGGCAAAGAAGGTGTCCACGGTGGTTTGATCAACA
AGAAATGTTATGAAATGGCCTCTCACCTGCGGCGTTCCCAGTACTAAGGATCCACCGGATCTAGATAACT
GATCATAATCAGCCATACCACATTTGTAGAGGTTTTACTTGCTTTAAAAAACCTCCCACACCTCCCCCTG
AACCTGAAA
