>Addgene plasmid #57312 | Dronpa3-Profilin-10 | addgene partial sequence | sequence record 112443 | Dronpa-F 5'-ATCACTTTGTGGACCACCAC-3'
TAATGTTAATCTGCATGAGCACGCCGAAGCGCATTCTGAGCTGCCGAGGCAGGCCAAGTCCGGACTCAGA
TCTCGAGCTCAAGCTTCCATGGCCGGGTGGAACGCCTACATCGACAGCCTTATGGCGGACGGGACCTGTC
AGGACGCGGCCATCGTAGGCTACAAGGACTCGCCCTCCGTCTGGGCCGCCGTCCCCGGGAAGACCTTCGT
TAGCATTACGCCAGCTGAGGTTGGTGTCCTGGTAGGCAAAGACCGGTCAAGTTTTTTCGTCAATGGGCTG
ACACTTGGGGGCCAGAAATGTTCTGTGATCCGGGACTCACTGCTGCAAGACGGGGAATTTACAATGGATC
TTCGTACCAAGAGCACCGGAGGAGCCCCCACCTTCAATGTCACTGTCACCATGACTGCCAAGACGCTAGT
CCTGCTGATGGGCAAAGAAGGTGTCCACGGTGGTTTGATCAACAAGAAATGTTATGAAATGGCCTCTCAC
CTGCGGCGTTCCCAGTACTAAGGATCCACCGGATCTAGATAACTGATCATAATCAGCCATACCACATTTG
TAGAGGTTTTACTTGCTTTAAAAAACCTCCCACACCTCCCCCTGAACCTGAAACATAAAATGAATGCAAT
TGTTGTTGTTAACTTGTTTATTGCAGCTTATAATGGTTACAAATAAAGCA
